Addgene plasmid #147063: pAc5.1B-EGFP-DmGW182_825-1384_N
Purpose: Insect Expression of DmGW182_825-1384
Depositing lab: Elisa Izaurralde. Depositing organization: Max Planck Institute for Developmental Biology. Publication: The interactions of GW182 proteins with PABP and deadenylases are required for both translational repression and degradation of miRNA targets. Huntzinger E, Kuzuoglu-Ozturk D, Braun JE, Eulalio A, Wohlbold L, Izaurralde E. Nucleic Acids Res. 2013 Jan;41(2):978-94. doi: 10.1093/nar/gks1078. Epub 2012 Nov 21. PubMed 23172285.
Backbone
  Vector backbone: Unknown
  Vector type: Insect Expression
Growth in bacteria
  Bacterial resistance: Ampicillin, 100 μg/mL
  Growth temperature: 37°C
  Growth strain: DH5alpha
  Copy number: Low Copy
Gene/Insert
  Gene/Insert name: DmGW182_825-1384
  Species: D. melanogaster (fly)
  Entrez Gene: gw (a.k.a. Dmel_CG31992, CG11484, CG31992, CG9905, Dmel\CG31992, GQ182, GW, GW182, Gw, Gw182, anon-EST:Posey205, dGW182, gw182)
  Cloning method: Unknown
Terms and licenses: Academic/Nonprofit Terms; Industry Terms: Not Available to Industry
Depositor comments: sequence given by NM_166780 varA. Plasmids from this collection were made available to the research community and donated after the lab closed. Please note that the sequence provided by the depositing laboratory may be theoretical/predicted or based on Sanger sequencing results. There may be discrepancies between sequencing results obtained by Addgene and the depositor sequence. If an Addgene verified sequence is not available, please contact before placing your order to request that our lab fully sequence the plasmid.
How to cite: pAc5.1B-EGFP-DmGW182_825-1384_N was a gift from Elisa Izaurralde (Addgene plasmid # 147063 ; http://n2t.net/addgene:147063 ; RRID:Addgene_147063)
