[The description below was written by a language model from this plasmid's Addgene catalogue record and pLannotate feature annotations shown in this document.]
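Description:
pAc5.1B-EGFP-DmGW182_825-1384_N is an insect-cell expression plasmid of about 7.8 kb that produces a fragment of the Drosophila melanogaster GW182 protein (gene gw) fused to EGFP. The catalogue lists the backbone as unknown, but the name and the annotated parts point to a pAc5.1-type vector. It is maintained in E. coli through a ColE1/pUC-family origin and selected with ampicillin via the β-lactamase gene and its bla promoter. The feature annotation describes the origin as high copy, whereas the catalogue records the plasmid as low copy. Short annotated fragments of a tetracycline resistance gene and SV40 large T antigen appear to be non-functional backbone remnants.

Expression is driven by the Drosophila actin 5C promoter, a strong constitutive promoter commonly used in cultured fly cells such as S2 cells. EGFP lies directly downstream, followed by the gw fragment corresponding to residues 825–1384, so the fluorescent protein sits at the N-terminus of the fusion, consistent with the "_N" in the name. According to the depositor, the GW182 sequence follows transcript variant A. A V5 epitope tag is annotated after the insert, but the record does not indicate whether it is read in frame or preceded by a stop codon. An SV40 polyadenylation signal is annotated downstream of the cassette, although it is called on the opposite strand.

GW182 is a core effector of miRNA-mediated silencing, and the associated publication examined how its interactions with PABP and deadenylase complexes contribute to translational repression and degradation of miRNA targets. A GFP-tagged truncation like this suits localisation, co-immunoprecipitation and domain-mapping experiments in Drosophila cells. The deposited sequence may be theoretical rather than fully verified.
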