Features (pLannotate 1.2.2; 10 found; start..end, strand, type, name):
     56..2568    +  promoter       Ac5 promoter: Drosophila melanogaster actin 5C promoter
   2588..3304    +  CDS            EGFP: EGFP is a basic (constitutively fluorescent) green fluorescent protein published in 1996, derived from Aequorea victoria. It is reported to be a rapidly-maturing weak dimer with moderate acid sensitivity.
   3347..5026    +  CDS            gw (fragment): GAWKY_DROME - Also known as GW182 From Drosophila melanogaster (Fruit fly).
   5052..5093    +  CDS            V5 tag: epitope tag from simian virus 5
   5193..5327    -  polyA_signal   SV40 poly(A) signal: SV40 polyadenylation signal
   5350..5434    -  CDS            large T antigen (fragment): large T antigen from SV40 (simian virus 40)
   5435..5905    +  CDS            TcR (fragment): tetracycline efflux protein; tet; confers resistance to tetracycline
   5949..6537    -  rep_origin     ori: high-copy-number ColE1/pMB1/pBR322/pUC origin of replication
   6708..7568    -  CDS            AmpR: β-lactamase; bla; confers resistance to ampicillin, carbenicillin, and related antibiotics
   7569..7673    -  promoter       AmpR promoter: bla
>Addgene plasmid #147063 | pAc5.1B-EGFP-DmGW182_825-1384_N | depositor full sequence | sequence record 289510 | Full Sequence
CTTCAAGGAATTAATTCTATATTCTAAAAACACAAATGATACTTCTAAAAAAAATCATGAATGGCATCAA
CTCTGAATCAAATCTTTGCAGATGCACCTACTTCTCATTTCCACTGTCACATCATTTTTCCAGATCTCGC
TGCCTGTTATGTGGCCCACAAACCAAGACACGTTTTATGGCCATTAAAGCTGGCTGATCGTCGCCAAACA
CCAAATACATATCAATATGTACATTCGAGAAAGAAGCGATCAAAGAAGCGTCTTCGGGCGAGTAGGAGAA
TGCGGAGGAGAAGGAGAACGAGCTGATCTAGTATCTCTCCACAATCCAATGCCAACTGACCAACTGGCCA
TATTCGGAGCAATTTGAAGCCAATTTCCATCGCCTGGCGATCGCTCCATTCTTGGCTATATGTTTTTCAC
CGTTCCCGGGGCCATTTTCAAAGACTCGTCGGTAAGATAAGATTGTGTCACTCGCTGTCTCTCTTCATTT
GTCGAAGAATGCTGAGGAATTTCGCGATGACGTCGGCGAGTATTTTGAAGAATGAGAATAATTTGTATTT
ATACGAAAATCAGTTAGTGGAATTTTCTACAAAAACATGTTATCTATAGATAATTTTGTTGCAAAATATG
TTGACTATGACAAAGATTGTATGTATATACCTTTAATGTATTCTCATTTTCTTATGTATTTATAATGGCA
ATGATGATACTGATGATATTTTAAGATGATGCCAGACCACAGGCTGATTTCTGCGTCTTTTGCCGAACGC
AGTGCATGTGCGGTTGTTGTTTTTTGGAATAGTTTCAATTTTCGGACTGTCCGCTTTGATTTCAGTTTCT
TGGCTTATTCAAAAAGCAAAGTAAAGCCAAAAAAGCGAGATGGCAATACCAAATGCGGCAAAACGGTAGT
GGAAGGAAAGGGGTGCGGGGCAGCGGAAGGAAGGGTGGGGCGGGGCGTGGCGGGGTCTGTGGCTGGGCGC
GACGTCACCGACGTTGGAGCCACTCCTTTGACCATGTGTGCGTGTGTGTATTATTCGTGTCTCGCCACTC
GCCGGTTGTTTTTTTCTTTTTATCTCGCTCTCTCTAGCGCCATCTCGTACGCATGCTCAACGCACCGCAT
GTTGCCGTGTCCTTTATGCGTCATTTTGGCTCGAAATAGGCAATTATTTAAACAAAGATTAGTCAACGAA
AACGCTAAAATAAATAAGTCTACAATATGGTTACTTATTGCCATGTGTGTGCAGCCAACGATAGCAACAA
AAGCAACAACACAGTGGCTTTCCCTCTTTCACTTTTTGTTTGCAAGCGCGTGCGAGCAAGACGGCACGAC
CGGCAAACGCAATTACGCTGACAAAGAGCAGACGAAGTTTTGGCCGAAAAACATCAAGGCGCCTGATACG
AATGCATTTGCAATAACAATTGCGATATTTAATATTGTTTATGAAGCTGTTTGACTTCAAAACACACAAA
AAAAAAAATAAAACAAATTATTTGAAAGAGAATTAGGAATCGGACAGCTTATCGTTACGGGCTAACAGCA
CACCGAGACGAAATAGCTTACCTGACGTCACAGCCTCTGGAAGAACTGCCGCCAAGCAGAGAGAGAGAGA
AAAAGAGGGAGAGCAGCTTAGACCGCATGTGCTTGTGTGTGAGGCGTCTCTCTCTTCGTCTCCTGTTTGC
GCAAACGCATAGACTGCACTGAGAAAATCGATTACCTATTTTTTATGAATGAATATTTGCACTATTACTA
TTCAAAACTATTAAGATAGCAATCACATTCAATAGCCAAATACTATACCACCTGAGCGATGCAACGAAAT
GATCAATTTGAGCAAAAATGCTGCATATTTAGGACGGCATCATTATAGAAATGCTTCTTGCTGTGTACTT
TTCTCTCGTCTGGCAGCTGTTTCGCCGTTATTGTTAAAACCGGCTTAAGTTAGGTGTGTTTTCTACGACT
AGTGATGCCCCTACTAGAAGATGTGTGTTGCACAAATGTCCCTGAATAACCAATTTGAAGTGCAGATAGC
AGTAAACGTAAGCTAATATGAATATTATTTAACTGTAATGTTTTAATATCGCTGGACATTACTAATAAAC
CCACTATAAACACATGTACATATGTATGTTTTGGCATACAATGAGTAGTTGGGGAAAAAATGTGTAAAAG
CACCGTGACCATCACAGCATAAAGATAACCAGCTGAAGTATCGAATATGAGTAACCCCCAAATTGAATCA
CATGCCGCAACTGATAGGACCCATGGAAGTACACTCTTCATGGCGATATACAAGACACACACAAGCACGA
ACACCCAGTTGCGGAGGAAATTCTCCGTAAATGAAAACCCAATCGGCGAACAATTCATACCCATATATGG
TAAAAGTTTTGAACGCGACTTGAGAGCGGAGAGCATTGCGGCTGATAAGGTTTTAGCGCTAAGCGGGCTT
TATAAAACGGGCTGCGGGACCAGTTTTCATATCACTACCGTTTGAGTTCTTGTGCTGTGTGGATACTCCT
CCCGACACAAAGCCGCTCCATCAGCCAGCAGTCGTCTAATCCAGAGACCCCGGATCGGGGTACCAACATG
GTGAGCAAGGGCGAGGAGCTGTTCACCGGGGTGGTGCCCATCCTGGTCGAGCTGGACGGCGACGTAAACG
GCCACAAGTTCAGCGTGTCCGGCGAGGGCGAGGGCGATGCCACCTACGGCAAGCTGACCCTGAAGTTCAT
CTGCACCACCGGCAAGCTGCCCGTGCCCTGGCCCACCCTCGTGACCACCCTGACCTACGGCGTGCAGTGC
TTCAGCCGCTACCCCGACCACATGAAGCAGCACGACTTCTTCAAGTCCGCCATGCCCGAAGGCTACGTCC
AGGAGCGCACCATCTTCTTCAAGGACGACGGCAACTACAAGACCCGCGCCGAGGTGAAGTTCGAGGGCGA
CACCCTGGTGAACCGCATCGAGCTGAAGGGCATCGACTTCAAGGAGGACGGCAACATCCTGGGGCACAAG
CTGGAGTACAACTACAACAGCCACAACGTCTATATCATGGCCGACAAGCAGAAGAACGGCATCAAGGTGA
ACTTCAAGATCCGCCACAACATCGAGGACGGCAGCGTGCAGCTCGCCGACCACTACCAGCAGAACACCCC
CATCGGCGACGGCCCCGTGCTGCTGCCCGACAACCACTACCTGAGCACCCAGTCCGCCCTGAGCAAAGAC
CCCAACGAGAAGCGCGATCACATGGTCCTGCTGGAGTTCGTGACCGCCGCCGGGATCACTCTCGGCATGG
ACGAGCTGTACAAGCCAAGCTTGAATTCTGCAGATATCCAGCACAGTGGCGGCCGCCTTCCTTCTGTTCA
TCTAAGTAACTCAGGCAACGACTATTTAAGAGGTCACGATGCAATAAATAATTTGCAAAGCAACTTTTCT
GAGCTCAATATTAATAAGCCAAGTGGATATCAAGGAGCGTCCAATCAACAATCCCGATTAAATCAGTGGA
AGCTTCCAGTATTAGATAAGGAGATCAACTCTGACAGTACGGAATTTTCTCGTGCCCCAGGTGCAACGAA
ACAAAATTTGACGGCCAACACAAGCAACATAAACTCTTTGGGTCTTCAAAACGATAGTACATGGTCAACT
GGACGCAGTATTGGTGACGGTTGGCCTGATCCCTCATCTGATAACGAGAATAAAGACTGGTCTGTTGCTC
AGCCAACTTCAGCAGCAACTGCTTACACTGATCTGGTCCAAGAGTTTGAGCCAGGCAAGCCATGGAAGGG
TTCACAGATCAAAAGCATAGAAGATGATCCCAGCATTACACCAGGAAGCGTTGCTAGATCTCCATTGTCT
ATTAATTCGACGCCAAAAGATGCTGACATATTTGCCAATACCGGTAAAAATTCACCGACTGATTTACCGC
CACTAAGTTTATCGTCGTCTACATGGAGTTTTAATCCAAACCAAAATTATCCGAGTCACAGTTGGTCTGA
CAATAGTCAACAATGTACCGCCACTTCGGAGCTTTGGACAAGCCCGCTAAATAAATCATCGTCTCGAGGT
CCCCCGCCAGGATTGACTGCCAATTCAAATAAATCTGCAAATAGTAATGCGTCAACGCCAACAACTATTA
CCGGAGGTGCGAATGGATGGTTACAGCCTCGAAGTGGCGGTGTTCAAACCACAAACACTAATTGGACAGG
TGGTAACACCACTTGGGGCTCCAGTTGGTTGCTTTTGAAAAATCTAACAGCACAGATTGATGGTCCTACT
TTGCGTACACTGTGTATGCAGCATGGGCCCCTTGTCAGCTTTCACCCGTATTTGAACCAAGGAATTGCCT
TATGTAAATATACTACTCGTGAGGAGGCGAACAAGGCGCAAATGGCGTTAAACAACTGTGTCCTCGCCAA
CACCACAATATTTGCTGAATCTCCCAGCGAGAACGAGGTGCAAAGCATTATGCAGCACTTACCACAAACT
CCTTCCTCTACAAGCTCTAGTGGAACTAGTGGTGGCAACGTCGGAGGCGTCGGCACTTCAGCCAATAATG
CAAACAGTGGTTCTGCAGCTTGTCTGTCCGGAAACAATAGCGGCAACGGAAACGGCAGCGCGAGCGGCGC
CGGCAGCGGCAACAATGGCAACAGTAGCTGCAACAACAGTGCCGCCGGGGGGGGCAGCAGCAGCAACAAC
ACGATTACCACTGTAGCAAATTCGAATCTTGTTGGTTCTAGTGGCTCTGTCTCAAATTCCTCTGGCGTTA
CTGCTAACTCTAGTACTGTTTCTGTAGTTAGTTGTACAGCGAGTGGGAATTCCATAAATGGGGCAGGTAC
TGCAAACAGTTCTGGTTCAAAGAGTAGTGCAAACAATTTAGCTAGCGGCCAGTCTAGCGCTTCTAACTTA
ACTAATAGCACCAATTCAACATGGCGACAAACTAGCCAAAACCAAGCTCTTCAAAGTCAAAGCAGGCCAT
CAGGCAGAGAAGCTGACTTTGATTATATATCTCTCGTTTATTCCATTGTTGATGATTAATCTAGAGGGCC
CGCGGTTCGAAGGTAAGCCTATCCCTAACCCTCTCCTCGGTCTCGATTCTACGCGTACCGGTCATCATCA
CCATCACCATTGAGTTTAAACCCGCTGATCAGCCTCGACTGTGCCTTCTAAGGCCTGAGCTCGCTGATCA
GCCTCGATCGAGGATCCAGACATGATAAGATACATTGATGAGTTTGGACAAACCACAACTAGAATGCAGT
GAAAAAAATGCTTTATTTGTGAAATTTGTGATGCTATTGCTTTATTTGTAACCATTATAAGCTGCAATAA
ACAAGTTAACAACAACAATTGCATTCATTTTATGTTTCAGGTTCAGGGGGAGGTGTGGGAGGTTTTTTAA
AGCAAGTAAAACCTCTACAAATGTGGTATGGCTGATTATGATCAGTCGACCGATGCCCTTGAGAGCCTTC
AACCCAGTCAGCTCCTTCCGGTGGGCGCGGGGCATGACTATCGTCGCCGCACTTATGACTGTCTTCTTTA
TCATGCAACTCGTAGGACAGGTGCCGGCAGCGCTCTGGGTCATTTTCGGCGAGGACCGCTTTCGCTGGAG
CGCGACGATGATCGGCCTGTCGCTTGCGGTATTCGGAATCTTGCACGCCCTCGCTCAAGCCTTCGTCACT
GGTCCCGCCACCAAACGTTTCGGCGAGAAGCAGGCCATTATCGCCGGCATGGCGGCCGACGCGCTGGGCT
ACGTCTTGCTGGCGTTCGCGACGCGAGGCTGGATGGCCTTCCCCATTATGATTCTTCTCGCTTCCGGCGG
CATCGGGATGCCCGCGTTGCAGGCCATGCTGTCCAGGCAGGTAGATGACGACCATCAGGGACAGCTTCAA
GGATCGCTCGCGGCTCTTACCAGCCAGCAAAAGGCCAGGAACCGTAAAAAGGCCGCGTTGCTGGCGTTTT
TCCATAGGCTCCGCCCCCCTGACGAGCATCACAAAAATCGACGCTCAAGTCAGAGGTGGCGAAACCCGAC
AGGACTATAAAGATACCAGGCGTTTCCCCCTGGAAGCTCCCTCGTGCGCTCTCCTGTTCCGACCCTGCCG
CTTACCGGATACCTGTCCGCCTTTCTCCCTTCGGGAAGCGTGGCGCTTTCTCAATGCTCACGCTGTAGGT
ATCTCAGTTCGGTGTAGGTCGTTCGCTCCAAGCTGGGCTGTGTGCACGAACCCCCCGTTCAGCCCGACCG
CTGCGCCTTATCCGGTAACTATCGTCTTGAGTCCAACCCGGTAAGACACGACTTATCGCCACTGGCAGCA
GCCACTGGTAACAGGATTAGCAGAGCGAGGTATGTAGGCGGTGCTACAGAGTTCTTGAAGTGGTGGCCTA
ACTACGGCTACACTAGAAGGACAGTATTTGGTATCTGCGCTCTGCTGAAGCCAGTTACCTTCGGAAAAAG
AGTTGGTAGCTCTTGATCCGGCAAACAAACCACCGCTGGTAGCGGTGGTTTTTTTGTTTGCAAGCAGCAG
ATTACGCGCAGAAAAAAAGGATCTCAAGAAGATCCTTTGATCTTTTCTACGGGGTCTGACGCTCAGTGGA
ACGAAAACTCACGTTAAGGGATTTTGGTCATGAGATTATCAAAAAGGATCTTCACCTAGATCCTTTTAAA
TTAAAAATGAAGTTTTAAATCAATCTAAAGTATATATGAGTAAACTTGGTCTGACAGTTACCAATGCTTA
ATCAGTGAGGCACCTATCTCAGCGATCTGTCTATTTCGTTCATCCATAGTTGCCTGACTCCCCGTCGTGT
AGATAACTACGATACGGGAGGGCTTACCATCTGGCCCCAGTGCTGCAATGATACCGCGAGACCCACGCTC
ACCGGCTCCAGATTTATCAGCAATAAACCAGCCAGCCGGAAGGGCCGAGCGCAGAAGTGGTCCTGCAACT
TTATCCGCCTCCATCCAGTCTATTAATTGTTGCCGGGAAGCTAGAGTAAGTAGTTCGCCAGTTAATAGTT
TGCGCAACGTTGTTGCCATTGCTGCAGGCATCGTGGTGTCACGCTCGTCGTTTGGTATGGCTTCATTCAG
CTCCGGTTCCCAACGATCAAGGCGAGTTACATGATCCCCCATGTTGTGCAAAAAAGCGGTTAGCTCCTTC
GGTCCTCCGATCGTTGTCAGAAGTAAGTTGGCCGCAGTGTTATCACTCATGGTTATGGCAGCACTGCATA
ATTCTCTTACTGTCATGCCATCCGTAAGATGCTTTTCTGTGACTGGTGAGTACTCAACCAAGTCATTCTG
AGAATAGTGTATGCGGCGACCGAGTTGCTCTTGCCCGGCGTCAACACGGGATAATACCGCGCCACATAGC
AGAACTTTAAAAGTGCTCATCATTGGAAAACGTTCTTCGGGGCGAAAACTCTCAAGGATCTTACCGCTGT
TGAGATCCAGTTCGATGTAACCCACTCGTGCACCCAACTGATCTTCAGCATCTTTTACTTTCACCAGCGT
TTCTGGGTGAGCAAAAACAGGAAGGCAAAATGCCGCAAAAAAGGGAATAAGGGCGACACGGAAATGTTGA
ATACTCATACTCTTCCTTTTTCAATATTATTGAAGCATTTATCAGGGTTATTGTCTCATGAGCGGATACA
TATTTGAATGTATTTAGAAAAATAAACAAATAGGGGTTCCGCGCACATTTCCCCGAAAAGTGCCACCTGA
CGTCTAAGAAACCATTATTATCATGACATTAACCTATAAAAATAGGCGTATCACGAGGCCCTTTCGT
